>Addgene plasmid #114060 | pLAP-BUBR1-K795R | addgene full sequence | sequence record 221681 | Addgene NGS Result
GTTCATAGCCCATATATGGAGTTCCGCGTTACATAACTTACGGTAAATGGCCCGCCTGGCTGACCGCCCA
ACGACCCCCGCCCATTGACGTCAATAATGACGTATGTTCCCATAGTAACGCCAATAGGGACTTTCCATTG
ACGTCAATGGGTGGAGTATTTACGGTAAACTGCCCACTTGGCAGTACATCAAGTGTATCATATGCCAAGT
ACGCCCCCTATTGACGTCAATGACGGTAAATGGCCCGCCTGGCATTATGCCCAGTACATGACCTTATGGG
ACTTTCCTACTTGGCAGTACATCTACGTATTAGTCATCGCTATTACCATGGTGATGCGGTTTTGGCAGTA
CATCAATGGGCGTGGATAGCGGTTTGACTCACGGGGATTTCCAAGTCTCCACCCCATTGACGTCAATGGG
AGTTTGTTTTGGCACCAAAATCAACGGGACTTTCCAAAATGTCGTAACAACTCCGCCCCATTGACGCAAA
TGGGCGGTAGGCGTGTACGGTGGGAGGTCTATATAAGCAGAGCTGGTTTAGTGAACCGTCAGATCCGCTA
GCGCTACCGGTCGCCACCATGGTGAGCAAGGGCGAGGAGCTGTTCACCGGGGTGGTGCCCATCCTGGTCG
AGCTGGACGGCGACGTAAACGGCCACAAGTTCAGCGTGTCCGGCGAGGGCGAGGGCGATGCCACCTACGG
CAAGCTGACCCTGAAGTTCATCTGCACCACCGGCAAGCTGCCCGTGCCCTGGCCCACCCTCGTGACCACC
TTCGGCTACGGCCTGCAGTGCTTCGCCCGCTACCCCGACCACATGAAGCAGCACGACTTCTTCAAGTCCG
CCATGCCCGAAGGCTACGTCCAGGAGCGCACCATCTTCTTCAAGGACGACGGCAACTACAAGACCCGCGC
CGAGGTGAAGTTCGAGGGCGACACCCTGGTGAACCGCATCGAGCTGAAGGGCATCGACTTCAAGGAGGAC
GGCAACATCCTGGGGCACAAGCTGGAGTACAACTACAACAGCCACAACGTCTATATCATGGCCGACAAGC
AGAAGAACGGCATCAAGGTGAACTTCAAGATCCGCCACAACATCGAGGACGGCAGCGTGCAGCTCGCCGA
CCACTACCAGCAGAACACCCCCATCGGCGACGGCCCCGTGCTGCTGCCCGACAACCACTACCTGAGCTAC
CAGTCCGCCCTGAGCAAAGACCCCAACGAGAAGCGCGATCACATGGTCCTGCTGGAGTTCGTGACCGCCG
CCGGGATCACTCTCGGCATGGACGAGCTGTACAAGTCCGGAGGGGATCGGTGGAGCTCCACCGGTGGCGG
CCGCTCTAGAGAGAATCTTTATTTTCAGGGCGCCGCCAAATTCAAAGAAACCGCTGCTGCTAAATTCGAA
CGCCAGCACATGGACAGCGGAGGTGGAGGTACTAGTCTCGACGCGGCGGTGAAGAAGGAAGGGGGTGCTC
TGAGTGAAGCCATGTCCCTGGAGGGAGATGAATGGGAACTGAGTAAAGAAAATGTACAACCTTTAAGGCA
AGGGCGGATCATGTCCACGCTTCAGGGAGCACTGGCACAAGAATCTGCCTGTAACAATACTCTTCAGCAG
CAGAAACGGGCATTTGAATATGAAATTCGATTTTACACTGGAAATGACCCTCTGGATGTTTGGGATAGGT
ATATCAGCTGGACAGAGCAGAACTATCCTCAAGGTGGGAAGGAGAGTAATATGTCAACGTTATTAGAAAG
AGCTGTAGAAGCACTACAAGGAGAAAAACGATATTATAGTGATCCTCGATTTCTCAATCTCTGGCTTAAA
TTAGGGCGTTTATGCAATGAGCCTTTGGATATGTACAGTTACTTGCACAACCAAGGGATTGGTGTTTCAC
TTGCTCAGTTCTATATCTCATGGGCAGAAGAATATGAAGCTAGAGAAAACTTTAGGAAAGCAGATGCGAT
ATTTCAGGAAGGGATTCAACAGAAGGCTGAACCACTAGAAAGACTACAGTCCCAGCACCGACAATTCCAA
GCTCGAGTGTCTCGGCAAACTCTGTTGGCACTTGAGAAAGAAGAAGAGGAGGAAGTTTTTGAGTCTTCTG
TACCACAACGAAGCACACTAGCTGAACTAAAGAGCAAAGGGAAAAAGACAGCAAGAGCTCCAATCATCCG
TGTAGGAGGTGCTCTCAAGGCTCCAAGCCAGAACAGAGGACTCCAAAATCCATTTCCTCAACAGATGCAA
AATAATAGTAGAATTACTGTTTTTGATGAAAATGCTGATGAGGCTTCTACAGCAGAGTTGTCTAAGCCTA
CAGTCCAGCCATGGATAGCACCCCCCATGCCCAGGGCCAAAGAGAATGAGCTGCAAGCAGGCCCTTGGAA
CACAGGCAGGTCCTTGGAACACAGGCCTCGTGGCAATACAGCTTCACTGATAGCTGTACCCGCTGTGCTT
CCCAGTTTCACTCCATATGTGGAAGAGACTGCACAACAGCCAGTTATGACACCATGTAAAATTGAACCTA
GTATAAACCACATCCTAAGCACCAGAAAGCCTGGAAAGGAAGAAGGAGATCCTCTACAAAGGGTTCAGAG
CCATCAGCAAGCATCTGAGGAGAAGAAAGAGAAGATGATGTATTGTAAGGAGAAGATTTATGCAGGAGTA
GGGGAATTCTCCTTTGAAGAAATTCGGGCTGAAGTTTTCCGGAAGAAATTAAAAGAGCAAAGGGAAGCCG
AGCTATTGACCAGTGCAGAGAAGAGAGCAGAAATGCAGAAACAGATTGAAGAGATGGAGAAGAAGCTAAA
AGAAATCCAAACTACTCAGCAAGAAAGAACAGGTGATCAGCAAGAAGAGACGATGCCTACAAAGGAGACA
ACTAAACTGCAAATTGCTTCCGAGTCTCAGAAAATACCAGGAATGACTCTATCCAGTTCTGTTTGTCAAG
TAAACTGTTGTGCCAGAGAAACTTCACTTGCGGAGAACATTTGGCAGGAACAACCTCATTCTAAAGGTCC
CAGTGTACCTTTCTCCATTTTTGATGAGTTTCTTCTTTCAGAAAAGAAGAATAAAAGTCCTCCTGCAGAT
CCCCCACGAGTTTTAGCTCAACGAAGACCCCTTGCAGTTCTCAAAACCTCAGAAAGCATCACCTCAAATG
AAGATGTGTCTCCAGATGTTTGTGATGAATTTACAGGAATTGAACCCTTGAGCGAGGATGCCATTATCAC
AGGCTTCAGAAATGTAACAATTTGTCCTAACCCAGAAGACACTTGTGACTTTGCCAGAGCAGCTCGTTTT
GTATCCACTCCTTTTCATGAGATAATGTCCTTGAAGGATCTCCCTTCTGATCCTGAGAGACTGTTACCGG
AAGAAGATCTAGATGTAAAGACCTCTGAGGACCAGCAGACAGCTTGTGGCACTATCTACAGTCAGACTCT
CAGCATCAAGAAGCTGAGCCCAATTATTGAAGACAGTCGTGAAGCCACACACTCCTCTGGCTTCTCTGGT
TCTTCTGCCTCGGTTGCAAGCACCTCCTCCATCAAATGTCTTCAAATTCCTGAGAAACTAGAACTTACTA
ATGAGACTTCAGAAAACCCTACTCAGTCACCATGGTGTTCACAGTATCGCAGACAGCTACTGAAGTCCCT
ACCAGAGTTAAGTGCCTCTGCAGAGTTGTGTATAGAAGACAGACCAATGCCTAAGTTGGAAATTGAGAAG
GAAATTGAATTAGGTAATGAGGATTACTGCATTAAACGAGAATACCTAATATGTGAAGATTACAAGTTAT
TCTGGGTGGCGCCAAGAAACTCTGCAGAATTAACAGTAATAAGGGTATCTTCTCAACCTGTCCCATGGGA
CTTTTATATCAACCTCAAGTTAAAGGAACGTTTAAATGAAGATTTTGATCATTTTTGCAGCTGTTATCAA
TATCAAGATGGCTGTATTGTTTGGCACCAATATATAAACTGCTTCACCCTTCAGGATCTTCTCCAACACA
GTGAATATATTACCCATGAAATAACAGTGTTGATTATTTATAACCTTTTGACAATAGTGGAGATGCTACA
CAAAGCAGAAATAGTCCATGGTGACTTGAGTCCAAGGTGTCTGATTCTCAGAAACAGAATCCACGATCCC
TATGATTGTAACAAGAACAATCAAGCTTTGAAGATAGTGGACTTTTCCTACAGTGTTGACCTTAGGGTGC
AGCTGGATGTTTTTACCCTCAGCGGCTTTCGGACTGTACAGATCCTGGAAGGACAAAAGATACTAGCTAA
CTGTTCTTCTCCCTACCAGGTAGACCTGTTTGGTATAGCAGATTTAGCACATTTACTATTGTTCAAGGAA
CACCTACAGGTCTTCTGGGATGGGTCCTTCTGGAAACTTAGCCAAAATATTTCTGAGCTAAAAGATGGTG
AATTGTGGAATAAATTCTTTGTGCGGATTCTGAATGCCAATGATGAGGCCACAGTGTCTGTTCTTGGGGA
GCTTGCAGCAGAAATGAATGGGGTTTTTGACACTACATTCCAAAGTCACCTGAACAAAGCCTTATGGAAG
GTAGGGAAGTTAACTAGTCCTGGGGCTTTGCTCTTTCAGTGAGCGGCCGCTCTAGAATTCGGGGATCCAC
CGGATCTAGATAACTGATCATAATCAGCCATACCACATTTGTAGAGGTTTTACTTGCTTTAAAAAACCTC
CCACACCTCCCCCTGAACCTGAAACATAAAATGAATGCAATTGTTGTTGTTAACTTGTTTATTGCAGCTT
ATAATGGTTACAAATAAAGCAATAGCATCACAAATTTCACAAATAAAGCATTTTTTTCACTGCATTCTAG
TTGTGGTTTGTCCAAACTCATCAATGTATCTTAAGGCGTAAATTGTAAGCGTTAATATTTTGTTAAAATT
CGCGTTAAATTTTTGTTAAATCAGCTCATTTTTTAACCAATAGGCCGAAATCGGCAAAATCCCTTATAAA
TCAAAAGAATAGACCGAGATAGGGT
[37 nt withheld, positions 4996-5032]
AAAGAACGTGGACTCCAACGTCAAAGG
[49 nt withheld, positions 5060-5108]
T
[91 nt withheld, positions 5110-5200]
G
[124 nt withheld, positions 5202-5325]
CAGGTGGCACTTTTCGGGGAAATGTGCGCGGAACCCCTATTTGTTTATTTTTCTAAATACATTCAAATAT
GTATCCGCTCATGAGACAATAACCCTGATAAATGCTTCAATAATATTGAAAAAGGAAGAGTCCTGAGGCG
GAAAGAACCAGCTGTGGAATGTGTGTCAGTTAGGGTGTGGAAAGTCCCCAGGCTCCCCAGCAGGCAGAAG
TATGCAAAGCATGCATCTCAATTAGTCAGCAACCAGGTGTGGAAAGTCCCCAGGCTCCCCAGCAGGCAGA
AGTATGCAAAGCATGCATCTCAATTAGTCAGCAACCATAGTCCCGCCCCTAACTCCGCCCATCCCGCCCC
TAACTCCGCCCAGTTCCGCCCATTCTCCGCCCCATGGCTGACTAATTTTTTTTATTTATGCAGAGGCCGA
GGCCGCCTCGGCCTCTGAGCTATTCCAGAAGTAGTGAGGAGGCTTTTTTGGAGGCCTAGGCTTTTGCAAA
GATCGATCAAGAGACAGGATGAGGATCGTTTCGCATGATTGAACAAGATGGATTGCACGCAGGTTCTCCG
GCCGCTTGGGTGGAGAGGCTATTCGGCTATGACTGGGCACAACAGACAATCGGCTGCTCTGATGCCGCCG
TGTTCCGGCTGTCAGCGCAGGGGCGCCCGGTTCTTTTTGTCAAGACCGACCTGTCCGGTGCCCTGAATGA
ACTGCAAGACGAGGCAGCGCGGCTATCGTGGCTGGCCACGACGGGCGTTCCTTGCGCAGCTGTGCTCGAC
GTTGTCACTGAAGCGGGAAGGGACTGGCTGCTATTGGGCGAAGTGCCGGGGCAGGATCTCCTGTCATCTC
ACCTTGCTCCTGCCGAGAAAGTATCCATCATGGCTGATGCAATGCGGCGGCTGCATACGCTTGATCCGGC
TACCTGCCCATTCGACCACCAAGCGAAACATCGCATCGAGCGAGCACGTACTCGGATGGAAGCCGGTCTT
GTCGATCAGGATGATCTGGACGAAGAGCATCAGGGGCTCGCGCCAGCCGAACTGTTCGCCAGGCTCAAGG
CGAGCATGCCCGACGGCGAGGATCTCGTCGTGACCCATGGCGATGCCTGCTTGCCGAATATCATGGTGGA
AAATGGCCGCTTTTCTGGATTCATCGACTGTGGCCGGCTGGGTGTGGCGGACCGCTATCAGGACATAGCG
TTGGCTACCCGTGATATTGCTGAAGAGCTTGGCGGCGAATGGGCTGACCGCTTCCTCGTGCTTTACGGTA
TCGCCGCTCCCGATTCGCAGCGCATCGCCTTCTATCGCCTTCTTGACGAGTTCTTCTGAGCGGGACTCTG
GGGTTCGAAATGACCGACCAAGCGACGCCCAACCTGCCATCACGAGATTTCGATTCCACCGCCGCCTTCT
ATGAAAGGTTGGGCTTCGGAATCGTTTTCCGGGACGCCGGCTGGATGATCCTCCAGCGCGGGGATCTCAT
GCTGGAGTTCTTCGCCCACCCTAGGGGGAGGCTAACTGAAACACGGAAGGAGACAATACCGGAAGGAACC
CGCGCTATGACGGCAATAAAAAGACAGAATAAAACGCACGGTGTTGGGTCGTTTGTTCATAAACGCGGGG
TTCGGTCCCAGGGCTGGCACTCTGTCGATACCCCACCGAGACCCCATTGGGGCCAATACGCCCGCGTTTC
TTCCTTTTCCCCACCCCACCCCCCAAGTTCGGGTGAAGGCCCAGGGCTCGCAGCCAACGTCGGGGCGGCA
GGCCCTGCCATAGCCTCAGGTTACTCATATATACTTTAGATTGATTTAAAACTTCATTTTTAATTTAAAA
GGATCTAGGTGAAGATCCTTTTTGATAATCTCATGACCAAAATCCCTTAACGTGAGTTTTCGTTCCACTG
AGCGTCAGACCCCGTAGAAAAGATCAAAGGATCTTCTTGAGATCCTTTTTTTCTGCGCGTAATCTGCTGC
TTGCAAACAAAAAAACCACCGCTACCAGCGGTGGTTTGTTTGCCGGATCAAGAGCTACCAACTCTTTTTC
CGAAGGTAACTGGCTTCAGCAGAGCGCAGATACCAAATACTGTTCTTCTAGTGTAGCCGTAGTTAGGCCA
CCACTTCAAGAACTCTGTAGCACCGCCTACATACCTCGCTCTGCTAATCCTGTTACCAGTGGCTGCTGCC
AGTGGCGATAAGTCGTGTCTTACCGGGTTGGACTCAAGACGATAGTTACCGGATAAGGCGCAGCGGTCGG
GCTGAACGGGGGGTTCGTGCACACAGCCCAGCTTGGAGCGAACGACCTACACCGAACTGAGATACCTACA
GCGTGAGCTATGAGAAAGCGCCACGCTTCCCGAAGGGAGAAAGGCGGACAGGTATCCGGTAAGCGGCAGG
GTCGGAACAGGAGAGCGCACGAGGGAGCTTCCAGGGGGAAACGCCTGGTATCTTTATAGTCCTGTCGGGT
TTCGCCACCTCTGACTTGAGCGTCGATTTTTGTGATGCTCGTCAGGGGGGCGGAGCCTATGGAAAAACGC
CAGCAACGCGGCCTTTTTACGGTTCCTGGCCTTTTGCTGGCCTTTTGCTCACATGTTCTTTCCTGCGTTA
TCCCCTGATTCTGTGGATAACCGTATTACCGCCATGCATTAGTTATTAATAGTAATCAATTACGGGGTCA
TTA
Features (pLannotate 1.2.2; 18 found; start..end, strand, type, name):
     27..330     +  enhancer       CMV enhancer: human cytomegalovirus immediate early enhancer
    331..534     +  promoter       CMV promoter: human cytomegalovirus (CMV) immediate early promoter
    579..1295    +  CDS            EYFP: EYFP is a basic (constitutively fluorescent) green/yellow fluorescent protein published in 1996, derived from Aequorea victoria. It is reported to be a very rapidly-maturing weak dimer with high acid sensitivity.
   1322..1340    +  misc_feature   MCS (fragment): pBluescript multiple cloning site
   1341..1360    +  CDS            capTEV™ (fragment): composite tag for in vivo biotinylation, TEV protease cleavage, and 6xHis tagging
   1374..1418    +  CDS            S-Tag: affinity and epitope tag derived from pancreatic ribonuclease A
   1443..4589    +  CDS            BUB1B: BUB1B_HUMAN - Also known as BUBR1, MAD3L, SSK1. Experimental evidence at protein level: Swiss-Prot protein existence level 1. Essential component of the mitotic checkpoint. Required for normal mitosis progression. The mitotic checkpoint delays anaphase until all chromosomes are properly attached to the mitotic spindle. One of its checkpoint functions is to inhibit the activity of the anaphase- promoting complex/cyclosome (APC/C) by blocking the binding of CDC20 to APC/C, independently of its kinase activity. The other is to monitor kinetochore activities that depend on the kinetochore motor CE
   4635..4719    +  CDS            large T antigen (fragment): large T antigen from SV40 (simian virus 40)
   4742..4863    +  polyA_signal   SV40 poly(A) signal: SV40 polyadenylation signal
   4897..5325    -  rep_origin     f1 ori (sequence partly withheld): f1 bacteriophage origin of replication; arrow indicates direction of (+) strand synthesis
   5352..5456    +  promoter       AmpR promoter: bla
   5458..5815    +  promoter       SV40 promoter: SV40 enhancer and early promoter
   5850..6644    +  CDS            NeoR/KanR: aminoglycoside phosphotransferase from Tn5; aph(3')-II (or nptII); confers resistance to neomycin, kanamycin, and G418 (Geneticin®)
   6665..6817    +  CDS            ble (fragment): BLE_KLEPN - Experimental evidence at protein level: Swiss-Prot protein existence level 1. Binding protein with a strong affinity to the bleomycin family of antibiotics. Binds to CL990; an antimitotic-antibiotic compound. From Klebsiella pneumoniae.
   6876..6923    +  polyA_signal   HSV TK poly(A) signal: herpes simplex virus thymidine kinase polyadenylation signal (Cole and Stacy, 1985)
   7014..7030    -  polyA_signal   bGH poly(A) signal (fragment): bovine growth hormone polyadenylation signal
   7252..7840    +  rep_origin     ori: high-copy-number ColE1/pMB1/pBR322/pUC origin of replication
   7955..7988    +  enhancer       CMV enhancer (fragment): human cytomegalovirus immediate early enhancer
