[The description below was written by a language model from this plasmid's Addgene catalogue record and pLannotate feature annotations shown in this document.]
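Description:
pLAP-BUBR1-K795R is a mammalian expression plasmid built on the pIC58 backbone, which supplies an N-terminal localization and affinity purification (LAP) tag. It propagates in E. coli at high copy from a ColE1/pUC-type origin and also carries an f1 origin. A single NeoR/KanR (Tn5 aminoglycoside phosphotransferase) gene is preceded by both a bacterial bla promoter and the SV40 early promoter and followed by the HSV TK polyadenylation signal. This gives kanamycin selection in bacteria and should allow G418 selection in transfected mammalian cells.

The expression cassette is driven by the CMV immediate-early enhancer and promoter and terminated by an SV40 poly(A) signal. It encodes EYFP, followed by a short linker region annotated as a TEV protease cleavage element, then an S-tag, fused in frame to the human BUB1B (BUBR1) coding sequence. BUBR1 is a mitotic checkpoint component that restrains the anaphase-promoting complex and monitors kinetochore attachment. The fluorescent moiety allows the fusion to be localized in cells. Combined with the S-tag, it also supports two-step purification, with TEV cleavage releasing the protein from the first affinity step.

The insert is recorded as carrying the K795R substitution plus two silent changes (C2823A and G2826A) that confer siRNA resistance, which would allow the mutant to be tested while endogenous BUBR1 is knocked down. The associated study concerns BUBR1 as a pseudokinase, but the record does not state the specific effect of K795R. The depositor notes that the full sequence is based on the parental pLAP-BUBR1 and does not include the point mutations, although the annotated record is labelled as a sequencing result. The feature table therefore cannot confirm them. The cloning sites are not recorded.
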