Addgene plasmid #114060: pLAP-BUBR1-K795R
Purpose: transfection in mammalian cells, combination of fluorescent protein fusion and tandem affinity purification
Depositing lab: Geert Kops. Depositing organization: University Medical Centre Utrecht. Publication: The vertebrate mitotic checkpoint protein BUBR1 is an unusual pseudokinase. Suijkerbuijk SJ, van Dam TJ, Karagoz GE, von Castelmur E, Hubner NC, Duarte AM, Vleugel M, Perrakis A, Rudiger SG, Snel B, Kops GJ. Dev Cell. 2012 Jun 12;22(6):1321-9. doi: 10.1016/j.devcel.2012.03.009. PubMed 22698286.
Backbone
  Vector backbone: pIC58
  Backbone manufacturer: Cheeseman IM and Desai A, Science's STKE 2005;2005:l1
  Vector type: Mammalian Expression
Growth in bacteria
  Bacterial resistance: Kanamycin, 50 μg/mL
  Growth temperature: 37°C
  Growth strain: DH5alpha
  Copy number: High Copy
Gene/Insert
  Gene/Insert name: BUBR1-K795R
  Species: H. sapiens (human)
  Mutation: C2823A and G2826A (siRNA-resistance), BUBR1-K795R
  Entrez Gene: BUB1B (a.k.a. BUB1beta, BUBR1, Bub1A, MAD3L, MVA1, SSK1, hBUBR1)
  Tag / fusion protein: YFP-TEV-S- Human LAP (N terminal on insert)
  Cloning method: Restriction Enzyme; 5′ cloning site Unknown (unknown if destroyed); 3′ cloning site Unknown (unknown if destroyed)
Terms and licenses: Academic/Nonprofit Terms; Industry Terms: Not Available to Industry
Depositor comments: based on pLAP-BUBR1: point mutation(s) are not included in Sequence:Full
How to cite: pLAP-BUBR1-K795R was a gift from Geert Kops (Addgene plasmid # 114060 ; http://n2t.net/addgene:114060 ; RRID:Addgene_114060)
